Addgene plasmid #153899: pGBW-m4136072
Purpose: Mammalian expression plasmid for SARS-CoV-2 ORF6 protein
Depositing lab: Ginkgo Bioworks & Benjie Chen. Depositing organization: Ginkgo Bioworks.
Backbone
  Vector backbone: pTwist_CMV_6
  Backbone size w/o insert (bp): 4180
  Vector type: Mammalian Expression
Growth in bacteria
  Bacterial resistance: Ampicillin, 100 μg/mL
  Growth temperature: 37°C
  Growth strain: DH5alpha
  Copy number: High Copy
Gene/Insert
  Gene/Insert name: SARS-CoV-2 ORF6 protein
  Species: Severe acute respiratory syndrome coronavirus 2
  Insert size (bp): 179
  Mutation: wt
  Entrez Gene: ORF6 (a.k.a. GU280_gp06)
  Promoter: CMV
  Cloning method: Unknown
Resource information
  A portion of this plasmid was derived from a plasmid made by: GinkgoBioworks
Depositor comments: NCBI reference sequence: 43740572
How to cite: pGBW-m4136072 was a gift from Ginkgo Bioworks & Benjie Chen (Addgene plasmid # 153899 ; http://n2t.net/addgene:153899 ; RRID:Addgene_153899)
