[The description below was written by a language model from this plasmid's Addgene catalogue record and pLannotate feature annotations shown in this document.]
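Description:
pGBW-m4136072 is a mammalian expression plasmid carrying the wild-type ORF6 coding sequence of severe acute respiratory syndrome coronavirus 2 in the pTwist_CMV_6 backbone. The sequenced record is about 4.4 kb, consistent with a roughly 4.2 kb backbone plus a very short insert of about 180 bp. In bacteria it is maintained through a high-copy ColE1/pUC-type origin and selected with ampicillin via the β-lactamase (AmpR) gene. A second short β-lactamase match in the annotation is only a fragment and is probably not functional.

The expression cassette lies on the reverse strand. The human cytomegalovirus immediate-early enhancer and CMV promoter elements (annotated as a truncated core promoter and a small fragment, likely partial matches to one CMV promoter region) sit upstream of the ORF6 open reading frame. An SV40 polyadenylation region follows it, though that signal is annotated on the opposite strand, along with a small SV40 large T antigen fragment that is probably part of the same region. No epitope tag, reporter or mammalian selection marker is annotated, so the plasmid appears suited to transient, untagged expression. The backbone also includes a synthetic poly(A) signal, T7 and rrnG transcription terminators, and short β-globin insulator elements flanking the bacterial portion. These presumably limit read-through transcription between the plasmid's modules.

ORF6 is a small accessory protein that interferes with nuclear import by tethering karyopherins to ER/Golgi membranes. This blocks STAT1 nuclear translocation and dampens interferon-stimulated gene expression and IFN-β production. The construct is therefore suited to expressing ORF6 in cultured mammalian cells to study its function, such as its antagonism of innate immune signalling. The record does not state the cloning method.
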