Features (pLannotate 1.2.2; 16 found; start..end, strand, type, name):
     20..68      +  polyA_signal   poly(A) signal: synthetic polyadenylation signal
     86..132     +  terminator     T7 terminator: transcription terminator for bacteriophage T7 RNA polymerase
    137..208     -  misc_feature   5' β-globin insulator: insulator upstream of the human β-globin locus (Farrell et al., 2002)
    360..496     -  terminator     rrnG terminator: transcription terminator from the E. coli ribosomal RNA rrnG operon (Albrechtsen et al., 1991)
    509..1369    -  CDS            AmpR: β-lactamase; bla; confers resistance to ampicillin, carbenicillin, and related antibiotics
   1879..1943    +  CDS            bla(M) (fragment): β-lactamase lacking the signal sequence; bla(M); allows cytosolic expression of β-lactamase
   2115..2703    +  rep_origin     ori: high-copy-number ColE1/pMB1/pBR322/pUC origin of replication
   2929..3000    -  misc_feature   3' β-globin insulator: insulator downstream of the human β-globin locus (Farrell et al., 2002)
   3045..3181    -  terminator     rrnG terminator: transcription terminator from the E. coli ribosomal RNA rrnG operon (Albrechtsen et al., 1991)
   3211..3257    -  terminator     T7 terminator: transcription terminator for bacteriophage T7 RNA polymerase
   3280..3349    +  CDS            large T antigen (fragment): large T antigen from SV40 (simian virus 40)
   3372..3493    +  polyA_signal   SV40 poly(A) signal: SV40 polyadenylation signal
   3546..3728    -  CDS            NS6_SARS2: Experimental evidence at protein level: Swiss-Prot protein existence level 1. Disrupts cell nuclear import complex formation by tethering karyopherin alpha 2 and karyopherin beta 1 to the membrane. Retention of import factors at the ER/Golgi membrane leads to a loss of transport into the nucleus. Thereby prevents STAT1 nuclear translocation in response to interferon signaling, thus blocking the expression of interferon stimulated genes (ISGs) that display multiple antiviral activities (PubMed:33097660). Suppresses IFN-beta production possibly by blocking IRF3 nuclear translocation (PubMed:3297
   3803..3854    -  promoter       CMVd2 promoter: truncated human cytomegalovirus (CMV) immediate early promoter that yields moderately reduced expression relative to the full-length promoter
   3917..3934    +  promoter       CMV promoter (fragment): human cytomegalovirus (CMV) immediate early promoter
   4007..4310    -  enhancer       CMV enhancer: human cytomegalovirus immediate early enhancer
>Addgene plasmid #153899 | pGBW-m4136072 | addgene full sequence | sequence record 300440 | Ginkgo NGS Result
ACTCGATCAGCAGTTAGATAATAAAATCGCTATCCATCGAAGATGGATGTGTGTTGGTTTTTTGTGTGTG
TAACGCAACGATTGATAGCATAACCCCTTGGGGCCTCTAAACGGGTCTTGAGGGGTTTTTTGAATTGAGA
GGTAGCTGAAGCTGCTGTTATGACCACTAGAGGGAAGAAGATACCTGTGGAGCTAATGGTCCAAGATGTC
GGGAGCCGCGATCGCTGCCAAAAAGGTAAGCTGACGATAGCTGACGAGATTCGATGCCCGACGAGCAAAT
GAGCGCCACGGCTGTTCGCGTAAGCTCGAAACGACGGAGATTCGATAGAGCCAGAGTCGAGTTTAAACGA
TTCGGGATCTTAAGGATAAATTTCTGGTAAGGAGGACACGTATGGAAGTGGGCAAGTTGGGGAAGCCGTA
TCCGTTGCTGAATCTGGCATATGTGGGAGTATAAGACGCGCAGCGTCGCATCAGGCATTTTTTTCTGCGC
CAATGCACCTAGAATCGGTTACCAATGCTTAATCAGTGAGGCACCTATCTCAGCGATCTGTCTATTTCGT
TCATCCATAGTTGCCTGACTCCCCGTCGTGTAGATAACTACGATACGGGAGGGCTTACCATCTGGCCCCA
GTGCTGCAATGATACCGCGAGACCCACGCTCACCGGCTCCAGATTTATCAGCAATAAACCAGCCAGCCGG
AAGGGCCGAGCGCAGAAGTGGTCCTGCAACTTTATCCGCCTCCATCCAGTCTATCAACTGTTGCCGGGAA
GCTAGAGTAAGTAGTTCGCCAGTTAATAGTTTACGCAAGGTTGTTGCCATTGCTACAGGCATCGTGGTGT
CACGCTCGTCGTTTGGTATGGCTTCATTCAGCTCCGGTTCCCAACGATCAAGGCGAGTTACATGATCCCC
CATGTTGTGCAAAAAAGCGGTTAGCTCCTTCGGTCCTCCAATCGTTGTCAGAAGTAAGTTGGCCGCAGTG
TTATCACTCATGGTTATGGCAGCACTGCATAATTCTCTTACTGTCATGCCATCCGTAAGATGCTTTTCTG
TGACTGGTGAATACTCAACCAAGTCATTCTGAGAATAGTGTATGCGGCGACCGAGTTGCTCTTGCCCGGC
GTCAATACGGGATAATACCGCGCCACATAGCAGAACTTTAAAAGTGCTCATCATTGGAAAGCGTTCTTCG
GGGCGAAAACTCTCAAGGATCTTACCGCTGTTGAGATCCAGTTCGATGTAACCCACTCGCGCACCCAACT
GATCTTCAGCATCTTTTACTTTCACCAGCGTTTCTGGGTGAGCAAAAACAGGAAGGCAAAATGCCGCAAA
AAAGGGAATAAGGGCGACACGGAAATGTTGAATACTCATGCGAAAGCCTCCTGCTGATCCTGTCTCTTGA
TAGATGTTTGCAAAAGCTAGGACTCGATTATACGTTGACCGATCAGACTATCAATATCTAGGTTTAAACA
GATCGGTACGCTGCCGTGACCAGGCTTGAGTACAATATCTGACGATTGGACTTCCTGGGTCCCAAGCTGG
ATTCCGACTGGCTGACTGCCAAGCAACGATATGGATCGTCGAGACTCGCACTGAGAGGATCGTTCTCGGT
ACACCAGGCGCGCCCCGATTTCGATATTCCTCGGATCTCGGATAGATCGGGATTGAGGATGTAGGTTGAA
CTTCTCTCGGGTGATCCCGATCTCGGATATTCGGGATTGGAGTAATACCTGGCGATAGGCGCTGCCAAGC
AATAGCCAAGGCGCAAGGCCGGCCAAGAGACTTGCGATAGTTCGTTCGAGAGGTAGCCTGCAAGATGGAT
CGGACGAAAGGTTTGAAGATTTTCCGACGAGGGCCTTGGAGAGTTCGGAAATTTAAATGCAACTATGGAT
GAACGAAATAGACAGATCGCTGAGATAGGTGCCTCACTGATTAAGCATTGGTAACTGTCAGACCAAGTTT
ACTCATATATACTTTAGATTGATTTAAAACTTCATTTTTAATTTAAAAGGATCTAGGTGAAGATCCTTTT
TGATAATCTCATGACCAAAATCCCTTAACGTGAGTTTTCGTTCCACTGAGCGTCAGACCCCGTAGAAAAG
ATCAAAGGATCTTCTTGAGATCCTTTTTTTCTGCGCGTAATCTGCTGCTTGCAAACAAAAAAACCACCGC
TACCAGCGGTGGTTTGTTTGCCGGATCAAGAGCTACCAACTCTTTTTCCGAAGGTAACTGGCTTCAGCAG
AGCGCAGATACCAAATACTGTTCTTCTAGTGTAGCCGTAGTTAGGCCACCACTTCAAGAACTCTGTAGCA
CCGCCTACATACCTCGCTCTGCTAATCCTGTTACCAGTGGCTGCTGCCAGTGGCGATAAGTCGTGTCTTA
CCGGGTTGGACTCAAGACGATAGTTACCGGATAAGGCGCAGCGGTCGGGCTGAACGGGGGGTTCGTGCAC
ACAGCCCAGCTTGGAGCGAACGACCTACACCGAACTGAGATACCTACAGCGTGAGCTATGAGAAAGCGCC
ACGCTTCCCGAAGGGAGAAAGGCGGACAGGTATCCGGTAAGCGGCAGGGTCGGAACAGGAGAGCGCACGA
GGGAGCTTCCAGGGGGAAACGCCTGGTATCTTTATAGTCCTGTCGGGTTTCGCCACCTCTGACTTGAGCG
TCGATTTTTGTGATGCTCGTCAGGGGGGCGGAGCCTATGGAAAAACGCCAGCAACGCGGCCTTTTTACGG
TTCCTGGCCTTTTGCTGGCCTTTTGCTCACATGATTTAAATGAAACTCGTAATCGGAGAACGGGTGCAAT
AGCAAGGACCAGATCGAACTTGACTGACGCAATTCTGAGCGTAGTCGAAACCCAGACAAGTCGATCTCGC
CAAGTAGCTGACTTGACTGGTTAATTAAGTTTCGATAGCCCAAGGTAACCAATGAGATTAGGGAGGGAAG
AAAGTTTGATGAACTACTTCTGACCCCTAGTGGTGTCCAGAAAAGACCATTAAAGGAATGTCTTGATCGA
AATCGAGAGATCGCCTGCAGGATAGCTGACGACCTTAAGGATAAATTTCTGGTAAGGAGGACACGTATGG
AAGTGGGCAAGTTGGGGAAGCCGTATCCGTTGCTGAATCTGGCATATGTGGGAGTATAAGACGCGCAGCG
TCGCATCAGGCATTTTTTTCTGCGCCAATGCCGGTAGATAGCAATCCGGCCCGAGGGGCACAAAAAACCC
CTCAAGACCCGTTTAGAGGCCCCAAGGGGTTATGCTACGATACCGATAGAGATGGGCCAATACCACATTT
GTAGAGGTTTTACTTGCTTTAAAAAACCTCCCACACCTCCCCCTGAACCTGAAACATAAAATGAATGCAA
TTGTTGTTGTTAACTTGTTTATTGCAGCTTATAATGGTTACAAATAAAGCAATAGCATCACAAATTTCAC
AAATAAAGCATTTTTTTCACTGCATTCTAGTTGTGGTTTGTCCAAACTCATCAATGTATCTTATCATGTC
TGTGAGCTGAAGGTACGCTGTATCTCAGTCAGTCAAGCTAGCTTAGTCAATCTCCATTGGCTGTTCCTCA
TCCAGTTGGGAATATTTATTCTCAGTTAAAGACTTACTAAGGTTTTTTATGATGAGATTAATGATGTAGT
CCAGGTTCCAAATGCTAACCTTGAAGGTTCGCATGATAATTAGCAGTATTTCTGCGATCGTGACCTGAAA
ATCCACCAAGTGGAACATGGTGGCGGCCGCTGGCGGGTGTGTCGAGTGGATGGTAGGATCGACAAAGATC
TGATCTGACGGTTCACTAAACCAGCTCTGCTTATATAGACCTCCCACCGTACACGCCTACCGCCCATTTG
CGTCAATGGGGCGGAGTTGTTACGACATTTTGGAAAGTCCCGTTGATTTTGGTGCCAAAACAAACTCCCA
TTGACGTCAATGGGGTGGAGACTTGGAAATCCCCGTGAGTCAAACCGCTATCCACGCCCATTGATGTACT
GCCAAAACCGCATCAGCATGGTAATAGCGATGACTAATACGTAGATGTACTGCCAAGTAGGAAAGTCCCA
TAAGGTCATGTACTGGGCATAATGCCAGGCGGGCCATTTACCGTCATTGACGTCAATAGGGGGCGTACTT
GGCATATGATACACTTGATGTACTGCCAAGTGGGCAGTTTACCGTAAATACTCCACCCATTGACGTCAAT
GGAAAGTCCCTATTGGCGTTACTATGGGAACATACGTCATTATTGACGTCAATGGGCGGGGGTCGTTGGG
CGGTCAGCCAGGCGGGCCATTTACCGTAAGTTATGTAACGCGGAACTCCATATATGGGCTATGAACTAAT
GACCCCGTAATTGATTACTAGATCTGGCTAC
